>Addgene plasmid #138190 | TOP2A sgRNA1 | addgene full sequence | sequence record 275160 | Addgene NGS Result
GTGATGCGGTTTTGGCAGTACATCAATGGGCGTGGATAGCGGTTTGACTCACGGGGATTTCCAAGTCTCC
ACCCCATTGACGTCAATGGGAGTTTGTTTTGGCACCAAAATCAACGGGACTTTCCAAAATGTCGTAACAA
CTCCGCCCCATTGACGCAAATGGGCGGTAGGCGTGTACGGTGGGAGGTCTATATAAGCAGCGCGTTTTGC
CTGTACTGGGTCTCTCTGGTTAGACCAGATCTGAGCCTGGGAGCTCTCTGGCTAACTAGGGAACCCACTG
CTTAAGCCTCAATAAAGCTTGCCTTGAGTGCTTCAAGTAGTGTGTGCCCGTCTGTTGTGTGACTCTGGTA
ACTAGAGATCCCTCAGACCCTTTTAGTCAGTGTGGAAAATCTCTAGCAGTGGCGCCCGAACAGGGACTTG
AAAGCGAAAGGGAAACCAGAGGAGCTCTCTCGACGCAGGACTCGGCTTGCTGAAGCGCGCACGGCAAGAG
GCGAGGGGCGGCGACTGGTGAGTACGCCAAAAATTTTGACTAGCGGAGGCTAGAAGGAGAGAGATGGGTG
CGAGAGCGTCAGTATTAAGCGGGGGAGAATTAGATCGCGATGGGAAAAAATTCGGTTAAGGCCAGGGGGA
AAGAAAAAATATAAATTAAAACATATAGTATGGGCAAGCAGGGAGCTAGAACGATTCGCAGTTAATCCTG
GCCTGTTAGAAACATCAGAAGGCTGTAGACAAATACTGGGACAGCTACAACCATCCCTTCAGACAGGATC
AGAAGAACTTAGATCATTATATAATACAGTAGCAACCCTCTATTGTGTGCATCAAAGGATAGAGATAAAA
GACACCAAGGAAGCTTTAGACAAGATAGAGGAAGAGCAAAACAAAAGTAAGACCACCGCACAGCAAGCGG
CCGCTGATCTTCAGACCTGGAGGAGGAGATATGAGGGACAATTGGAGAAGTGAATTATATAAATATAAAG
TAGTAAAAATTGAACCATTAGGAGTAGCACCCACCAAGGCAAAGAGAAGAGTGGTGCAGAGAGAAAAAAG
AGCAGTGGGAATAGGAGCTTTGTTCCTTGGGTTCTTGGGAGCAGCAGGAAGCACTATGGGCGCAGCGTCA
ATGACGCTGACGGTACAGGCCAGACAATTATTGTCTGGTATAGTGCAGCAGCAGAACAATTTGCTGAGGG
CTATTGAGGCGCAACAGCATCTGTTGCAACTCACAGTCTGGGGCATCAAGCAGCTCCAGGCAAGAATCCT
GGCTGTGGAAAGATACCTAAAGGATCAACAGCTCCTGGGGATTTGGGGTTGCTCTGGAAAACTCATTTGC
ACCACTGCTGTGCCTTGGAATGCTAGTTGGAGTAATAAATCTCTGGAACAGATTTGGAATCACACGACCT
GGATGGAGTGGGACAGAGAAATTAACAATTACACAAGCTTAATACACTCCTTAATTGAAGAATCGCAAAA
CCAGCAAGAAAAGAATGAACAAGAATTATTGGAATTAGATAAATGGGCAAGTTTGTGGAATTGGTTTAAC
ATAACAAATTGGCTGTGGTATATAAAATTATTCATAATGATAGTAGGAGGCTTGGTAGGTTTAAGAATAG
TTTTTGCTGTACTTTCTATAGTGAATAGAGTTAGGCAGGGATATTCACCATTATCGTTTCAGACCCACCT
CCCAACCCCGAGGGGACCCGACAGGCCCGAAGGAATAGAAGAAGAAGGTGGAGAGAGAGACAGAGACAGA
TCCATTCGATTAGTGAACGGATCGGCACTGCGTGCGCCAATTCTGCAGACAAATGGCAGTATTCATCCAC
AATTTTAAAAGAAAAGGGGGGATTGGGGGGTACAGTGCAGGGGAAAGAATAGTAGACATAATAGCAACAG
ACATACAAACTAAAGAATTACAAAAACAAATTACAAAAATTCAAAATTTTCGGGTTTATTACAGGGACAG
CAGAGATCCAGTTTGGTTAATTAAGGTACCGAGGGCCTATTTCCCATGATTCCTTCATATTTGCATATAC
GATACAAGGCTGTTAGAGAGATAATTAGAATTAATTTGACTGTAAACACAAAGATATTAGTACAAAATAC
GTGACGTAGAAAGTAATAATTTCTTGGGTAGTTTGCAGTTTTAAAATTATGTTTTAAAATGGACTATCAT
ATGCTTACCGTAACTTGAAAGTATTTCGATTTCTTGGCTTTATATATCTTGTGGAAAGGACGAAACACCG
TGTACGCTTATCCTGACTGAGTTTTAGAGCTAGAAATAGCAAGTTAAAATAAGGCTAGTCCGTTATCAAC
TTGAAAAAGTGGCACCGAGTCGGTGCTTTTTTGAATTCGCTAGCTAGGTCTTGAAAGGAGTGGGAATTGG
CTCCGGTGCCCGTCAGTGGGCAGAGCGCACATCGCCCACAGTCCCCGAGAAGTTGGGGGGAGGGGTCGGC
AATTGATCCGGTGCCTAGAGAAGGTGGCGCGGGGTAAACTGGGAAAGTGATGTCGTGTACTGGCTCCGCC
TTTTTCCCGAGGGTGGGGGAGAACCGTATATAAGTGCAGTAGTCGCCGTGAACGTTCTTTTTCGCAACGG
GTTTGCCGCCAGAACACAGGACCGGTTCTAGAGCGCTGCCACCATGGACAAGAAGTACAGCATCGGCCTG
GACATCGGCACCAACTCTGTGGGCTGGGCCGTGATCACCGACGAGTACAAGGTGCCCAGCAAGAAATTCA
AGGTGCTGGGCAACACCGACCGGCACAGCATCAAGAAGAACCTGATCGGAGCCCTGCTGTTCGACAGCGG
CGAAACAGCCGAGGCCACCCGGCTGAAGAGAACCGCCAGAAGAAGATACACCAGACGGAAGAACCGGATC
TGCTATCTGCAAGAGATCTTCAGCAACGAGATGGCCAAGGTGGACGACAGCTTCTTCCACAGACTGGAAG
AGTCCTTCCTGGTGGAAGAGGATAAGAAGCACGAGCGGCACCCCATCTTCGGCAACATCGTGGACGAGGT
GGCCTACCACGAGAAGTACCCCACCATCTACCACCTGAGAAAGAAACTGGTGGACAGCACCGACAAGGCC
GACCTGCGGCTGATCTATCTGGCCCTGGCCCACATGATCAAGTTCCGGGGCCACTTCCTGATCGAGGGCG
ACCTGAACCCCGACAACAGCGACGTGGACAAGCTGTTCATCCAGCTGGTGCAGACCTACAACCAGCTGTT
CGAGGAAAACCCCATCAACGCCAGCGGCGTGGACGCCAAGGCCATCCTGTCTGCCAGACTGAGCAAGAGC
AGACGGCTGGAAAATCTGATCGCCCAGCTGCCCGGCGAGAAGAAGAATGGCCTGTTCGGAAACCTGATTG
CCCTGAGCCTGGGCCTGACCCCCAACTTCAAGAGCAACTTCGACCTGGCCGAGGATGCCAAACTGCAGCT
GAGCAAGGACACCTACGACGACGACCTGGACAACCTGCTGGCCCAGATCGGCGACCAGTACGCCGACCTG
TTTCTGGCCGCCAAGAACCTGTCCGACGCCATCCTGCTGAGCGACATCCTGAGAGTGAACACCGAGATCA
CCAAGGCCCCCCTGAGCGCCTCTATGATCAAGAGATACGACGAGCACCACCAGGACCTGACCCTGCTGAA
AGCTCTCGTGCGGCAGCAGCTGCCTGAGAAGTACAAAGAGATTTTCTTCGACCAGAGCAAGAACGGCTAC
GCCGGCTACATTGACGGCGGAGCCAGCCAGGAAGAGTTCTACAAGTTCATCAAGCCCATCCTGGAAAAGA
TGGACGGCACCGAGGAACTGCTCGTGAAGCTGAACAGAGAGGACCTGCTGCGGAAGCAGCGGACCTTCGA
CAACGGCAGCATCCCCCACCAGATCCACCTGGGAGAGCTGCACGCCATTCTGCGGCGGCAGGAAGATTTT
TACCCATTCCTGAAGGACAACCGGGAAAAGATCGAGAAGATCCTGACCTTCCGCATCCCCTACTACGTGG
GCCCTCTGGCCAGGGGAAACAGCAGATTCGCCTGGATGACCAGAAAGAGCGAGGAAACCATCACCCCCTG
GAACTTCGAGGAAGTGGTGGACAAGGGCGCTTCCGCCCAGAGCTTCATCGAGCGGATGACCAACTTCGAT
AAGAACCTGCCCAACGAGAAGGTGCTGCCCAAGCACAGCCTGCTGTACGAGTACTTCACCGTGTATAACG
AGCTGACCAAAGTGAAATACGTGACCGAGGGAATGAGAAAGCCCGCCTTCCTGAGCGGCGAGCAGAAAAA
GGCCATCGTGGACCTGCTGTTCAAGACCAACCGGAAAGTGACCGTGAAGCAGCTGAAAGAGGACTACTTC
AAGAAAATCGAGTGCTTCGACTCCGTGGAAATCTCCGGCGTGGAAGATCGGTTCAACGCCTCCCTGGGCA
CATACCACGATCTGCTGAAAATTATCAAGGACAAGGACTTCCTGGACAATGAGGAAAACGAGGACATTCT
GGAAGATATCGTGCTGACCCTGACACTGTTTGAGGACAGAGAGATGATCGAGGAACGGCTGAAAACCTAT
GCCCACCTGTTCGACGACAAAGTGATGAAGCAGCTGAAGCGGCGGAGATACACCGGCTGGGGCAGGCTGA
GCCGGAAGCTGATCAACGGCATCCGGGACAAGCAGTCCGGCAAGACAATCCTGGATTTCCTGAAGTCCGA
CGGCTTCGCCAACAGAAACTTCATGCAGCTGATCCACGACGACAGCCTGACCTTTAAAGAGGACATCCAG
AAAGCCCAGGTGTCCGGCCAGGGCGATAGCCTGCACGAGCACATTGCCAATCTGGCCGGCAGCCCCGCCA
TTAAGAAGGGCATCCTGCAGACAGTGAAGGTGGTGGACGAGCTCGTGAAAGTGATGGGCCGGCACAAGCC
CGAGAACATCGTGATCGAAATGGCCAGAGAGAACCAGACCACCCAGAAGGGACAGAAGAACAGCCGCGAG
AGAATGAAGCGGATCGAAGAGGGCATCAAAGAGCTGGGCAGCCAGATCCTGAAAGAACACCCCGTGGAAA
ACACCCAGCTGCAGAACGAGAAGCTGTACCTGTACTACCTGCAGAATGGGCGGGATATGTACGTGGACCA
GGAACTGGACATCAACCGGCTGTCCGACTACGATGTGGACCATATCGTGCCTCAGAGCTTTCTGAAGGAC
GACTCCATCGACAACAAGGTGCTGACCAGAAGCGACAAGAACCGGGGCAAGAGCGACAACGTGCCCTCCG
AAGAGGTCGTGAAGAAGATGAAGAACTACTGGCGGCAGCTGCTGAACGCCAAGCTGATTACCCAGAGAAA
GTTCGACAATCTGACCAAGGCCGAGAGAGGCGGCCTGAGCGAACTGGATAAGGCCGGCTTCATCAAGAGA
CAGCTGGTGGAAACCCGGCAGATCACAAAGCACGTGGCACAGATCCTGGACTCCCGGATGAACACTAAGT
ACGACGAGAATGACAAGCTGATCCGGGAAGTGAAAGTGATCACCCTGAAGTCCAAGCTGGTGTCCGATTT
CCGGAAGGATTTCCAGTTTTACAAAGTGCGCGAGATCAACAACTACCACCACGCCCACGACGCCTACCTG
AACGCCGTCGTGGGAACCGCCCTGATCAAAAAGTACCCTAAGCTGGAAAGCGAGTTCGTGTACGGCGACT
ACAAGGTGTACGACGTGCGGAAGATGATCGCCAAGAGCGAGCAGGAAATCGGCAAGGCTACCGCCAAGTA
CTTCTTCTACAGCAACATCATGAACTTTTTCAAGACCGAGATTACCCTGGCCAACGGCGAGATCCGGAAG
CGGCCTCTGATCGAGACAAACGGCGAAACCGGGGAGATCGTGTGGGATAAGGGCCGGGATTTTGCCACCG
TGCGGAAAGTGCTGAGCATGCCCCAAGTGAATATCGTGAAAAAGACCGAGGTGCAGACAGGCGGCTTCAG
CAAAGAGTCTATCCTGCCCAAGAGGAACAGCGATAAGCTGATCGCCAGAAAGAAGGACTGGGACCCTAAG
AAGTACGGCGGCTTCGACAGCCCCACCGTGGCCTATTCTGTGCTGGTGGTGGCCAAAGTGGAAAAGGGCA
AGTCCAAGAAACTGAAGAGTGTGAAAGAGCTGCTGGGGATCACCATCATGGAAAGAAGCAGCTTCGAGAA
GAATCCCATCGACTTTCTGGAAGCCAAGGGCTACAAAGAAGTGAAAAAGGACCTGATCATCAAGCTGCCT
AAGTACTCCCTGTTCGAGCTGGAAAACGGCCGGAAGAGAATGCTGGCCTCTGCCGGCGAACTGCAGAAGG
GAAACGAACTGGCCCTGCCCTCCAAATATGTGAACTTCCTGTACCTGGCCAGCCACTATGAGAAGCTGAA
GGGCTCCCCCGAGGATAATGAGCAGAAACAGCTGTTTGTGGAACAGCACAAGCACTACCTGGACGAGATC
ATCGAGCAGATCAGCGAGTTCTCCAAGAGAGTGATCCTGGCCGACGCTAATCTGGACAAAGTGCTGTCCG
CCTACAACAAGCACCGGGATAAGCCCATCAGAGAGCAGGCCGAGAATATCATCCACCTGTTTACCCTGAC
CAATCTGGGAGCCCCTGCCGCCTTCAAGTACTTTGACACCACCATCGACCGGAAGAGGTACACCAGCACC
AAAGAGGTGCTGGACGCCACCCTGATCCACCAGAGCATCACCGGCCTGTACGAGACACGGATCGACCTGT
CTCAGCTGGGAGGCGACAAGCGACCTGCCGCCACAAAGAAGGCTGGACAGGCTAAGAAGAAGAAAGATTA
CAAAGACGATGACGATAAGGGATCCGGCGCAACAAACTTCTCTCTGCTGAAACAAGCCGGAGATGTCGAA
GAGAATCCTGGACCGACCGAGTACAAGCCCACGGTGCGCCTCGCCACCCGCGACGACGTCCCCAGGGCCG
TACGCACCCTCGCCGCCGCGTTCGCCGACTACCCCGCCACGCGCCACACCGTCGATCCGGACCGCCACAT
CGAGCGGGTCACCGAGCTGCAAGAACTCTTCCTCACGCGCGTCGGGCTCGACATCGGCAAGGTGTGGGTC
GCGGACGACGGCGCCGCGGTGGCGGTCTGGACCACGCCGGAGAGCGTCGAAGCGGGGGCGGTGTTCGCCG
AGATCGGCCCGCGCATGGCCGAGTTGAGCGGTTCCCGGCTGGCCGCGCAGCAACAGATGGAAGGCCTCCT
GGCGCCGCACCGGCCCAAGGAGCCCGCGTGGTTCCTGGCCACCGTCGGAGTCTCGCCCGACCACCAGGGC
AAGGGTCTGGGCAGCGCCGTCGTGCTCCCCGGAGTGGAGGCGGCCGAGCGCGCCGGGGTGCCCGCCTTCC
TGGAGACCTCCGCGCCCCGCAACCTCCCCTTCTACGAGCGGCTCGGCTTCACCGTCACCGCCGACGTCGA
GGTGCCCGAAGGACCGCGCACCTGGTGCATGACCCGCAAGCCCGGTGCCTGAACGCGTTAAGTCGACAAT
CAACCTCTGGATTACAAAATTTGTGAAAGATTGACTGGTATTCTTAACTATGTTGCTCCTTTTACGCTAT
GTGGATACGCTGCTTTAATGCCTTTGTATCATGCTATTGCTTCCCGTATGGCTTTCATTTTCTCCTCCTT
GTATAAATCCTGGTTGCTGTCTCTTTATGAGGAGTTGTGGCCCGTTGTCAGGCAACGTGGCGTGGTGTGC
ACTGTGTTTGCTGACGCAACCCCCACTGGTTGGGGCATTGCCACCACCTGTCAGCTCCTTTCCGGGACTT
TCGCTTTCCCCCTCCCTATTGCCACGGCGGAACTCATCGCCGCCTGCCTTGCCCGCTGCTGGACAGGGGC
TCGGCTGTTGGGCACTGACAATTCCGTGGTGTTGTCGGGGAAATCATCGTCCTTTCCTTGGCTGCTCGCC
TGTGTTGCCACCTGGATTCTGCGCGGGACGTCCTTCTGCTACGTCCCTTCGGCCCTCAATCCAGCGGACC
TTCCTTCCCGCGGCCTGCTGCCGGCTCTGCGGCCTCTTCCGCGTCTTCGCCTTCGCCCTCAGACGAGTCG
GATCTCCCTTTGGGCCGCCTCCCCGCGTCGACTTTAAGACCAATGACTTACAAGGCAGCTGTAGATCTTA
GCCACTTTTTAAAAGAAAAGGGGGGACTGGAAGGGCTAATTCACTCCCAACGAAGACAAGATCTGCTTTT
TGCTTGTACTGGGTCTCTCTGGTTAGACCAGATCTGAGCCTGGGAGCTCTCTGGCTAACTAGGGAACCCA
CTGCTTAAGCCTCAATAAAGCTTGCCTTGAGTGCTTCAAGTAGTGTGTGCCCGTCTGTTGTGTGACTCTG
GTAACTAGAGATCCCTCAGACCCTTTTAGTCAGTGTGGAAAATCTCTAGCAGGGCCCGTTTAAACCCGCT
GATCAGCCTCGACTGTGCCTTCTAGTTGCCAGCCATCTGTTGTTTGCCCCTCCCCCGTGCCTTCCTTGAC
CCTGGAAGGTGCCACTCCCACTGTCCTTTCCTAATAAAATGAGGAAATTGCATCGCATTGTCTGAGTAGG
TGTCATTCTATTCTGGGGGGTGGGGTGGGGCAGGACAGCAAGGGGGAGGATTGGGAAGACAATAGCAGGC
ATGCTGGGGATGCGGTGGGCTCTATGGCTTCTGAGGCGGAAAGAACCAGCTGGGGCTCTAGGGGGTATCC
CC
[124 nt withheld, positions 8683-8806]
C
[91 nt withheld, positions 8808-8898]
A
[49 nt withheld, positions 8900-8948]
CCTTTGACGTTGGAGTCCACGTTCTTT
[37 nt withheld, positions 8976-9012]
ACCCTATCTCGGTCTATTCTTTTGATTTATAAGGGATTTTGCCGATTTCGGCCTATTGGTTAAAAAATGA
GCTGATTTAACAAAAATTTAACGCGAATTAATTCTGTGGAATGTGTGTCAGTTAGGGTGTGGAAAGTCCC
CAGGCTCCCCAGCAGGCAGAAGTATGCAAAGCATGCATCTCAATTAGTCAGCAACCAGGTGTGGAAAGTC
CCCAGGCTCCCCAGCAGGCAGAAGTATGCAAAGCATGCATCTCAATTAGTCAGCAACCATAGTCCCGCCC
CTAACTCCGCCCATCCCGCCCCTAACTCCGCCCAGTTCCGCCCATTCTCCGCCCCATGGCTGACTAATTT
TTTTTATTTATGCAGAGGCCGAGGCCGCCTCTGCCTCTGAGCTATTCCAGAAGTAGTGAGGAGGCTTTTT
TGGAGGCCTAGGCTTTTGCAAAAAGCTCCCGGGAGCTTGTATATCCATTTTCGGATCTGATCAGCACGTG
TTGACAATTAATCATCGGCATAGTATATCGGCATAGTATAATACGACAAGGTGAGGAACTAAACCATGGC
CAAGTTGACCAGTGCCGTTCCGGTGCTCACCGCGCGCGACGTCGCCGGAGCGGTCGAGTTCTGGACCGAC
CGGCTCGGGTTCTCCCGGGACTTCGTGGAGGACGACTTCGCCGGTGTGGTCCGGGACGACGTGACCCTGT
TCATCAGCGCGGTCCAGGACCAGGTGGTGCCGGACAACACCCTGGCCTGGGTGTGGGTGCGCGGCCTGGA
CGAGCTGTACGCCGAGTGGTCGGAGGTCGTGTCCACGAACTTCCGGGACGCCTCCGGGCCGGCCATGACC
GAGATCGGCGAGCAGCCGTGGGGGCGGGAGTTCGCCCTGCGCGACCCGGCCGGCAACTGCGTGCACTTCG
TGGCCGAGGAGCAGGACTGACACGTGCTACGAGATTTCGATTCCACCGCCGCCTTCTATGAAAGGTTGGG
CTTCGGAATCGTTTTCCGGGACGCCGGCTGGATGATCCTCCAGCGCGGGGATCTCATGCTGGAGTTCTTC
GCCCACCCCAACTTGTTTATTGCAGCTTATAATGGTTACAAATAAAGCAATAGCATCACAAATTTCACAA
ATAAAGCATTTTTTTCACTGCATTCTAGTTGTGGTTTGTCCAAACTCATCAATGTATCTTATCATGTCTG
TATACCGTCGACCTCTAGCTAGAGCTTGGCGTAATCATGGTCATAGCTGTTTCCTGTGTGAAATTGTTAT
CCGCTCACAATTCCACACAACATACGAGCCGGAAGCATAAAGTGTAAAGCCTGGGGTGCCTAATGAGTGA
GCTAACTCACATTAATTGCGTTGCGCTCACTGCCCGCTTTCCAGTCGGGAAACCTGTCGTGCCAGCTGCA
TTAATGAATCGGCCAACGCGCGGGGAGAGGCGGTTTGCGTATTGGGCGCTCTTCCGCTTCCTCGCTCACT
GACTCGCTGCGCTCGGTCGTTCGGCTGCGGCGAGCGGTATCAGCTCACTCAAAGGCGGTAATACGGTTAT
CCACAGAATCAGGGGATAACGCAGGAAAGAACATGTGAGCAAAAGGCCAGCAAAAGGCCAGGAACCGTAA
AAAGGCCGCGTTGCTGGCGTTTTTCCATAGGCTCCGCCCCCCTGACGAGCATCACAAAAATCGACGCTCA
AGTCAGAGGTGGCGAAACCCGACAGGACTATAAAGATACCAGGCGTTTCCCCCTGGAAGCTCCCTCGTGC
GCTCTCCTGTTCCGACCCTGCCGCTTACCGGATACCTGTCCGCCTTTCTCCCTTCGGGAAGCGTGGCGCT
TTCTCATAGCTCACGCTGTAGGTATCTCAGTTCGGTGTAGGTCGTTCGCTCCAAGCTGGGCTGTGTGCAC
GAACCCCCCGTTCAGCCCGACCGCTGCGCCTTATCCGGTAACTATCGTCTTGAGTCCAACCCGGTAAGAC
ACGACTTATCGCCACTGGCAGCAGCCACTGGTAACAGGATTAGCAGAGCGAGGTATGTAGGCGGTGCTAC
AGAGTTCTTGAAGTGGTGGCCTAACTACGGCTACACTAGAAGAACAGTATTTGGTATCTGCGCTCTGCTG
AAGCCAGTTACCTTCGGAAAAAGAGTTGGTAGCTCTTGATCCGGCAAACAAACCACCGCTGGTAGCGGTG
GTTTTTTTGTTTGCAAGCAGCAGATTACGCGCAGAAAAAAAGGATCTCAAGAAGATCCTTTGATCTTTTC
TACGGGGTCTGACGCTCAGTGGAACGAAAACTCACGTTAAGGGATTTTGGTCATGAGATTATCAAAAAGG
ATCTTCACCTAGATCCTTTTAAATTAAAAATGAAGTTTTAAATCAATCTAAAGTATATATGAGTAAACTT
GGTCTGACAGTTACCAATGCTTAATCAGTGAGGCACCTATCTCAGCGATCTGTCTATTTCGTTCATCCAT
AGTTGCCTGACTCCCCGTCGTGTAGATAACTACGATACGGGAGGGCTTACCATCTGGCCCCAGTGCTGCA
ATGATACCGCGAGACCCACGCTCACCGGCTCCAGATTTATCAGCAATAAACCAGCCAGCCGGAAGGGCCG
AGCGCAGAAGTGGTCCTGCAACTTTATCCGCCTCCATCCAGTCTATTAATTGTTGCCGGGAAGCTAGAGT
AAGTAGTTCGCCAGTTAATAGTTTGCGCAACGTTGTTGCCATTGCTACAGGCATCGTGGTGTCACGCTCG
TCGTTTGGTATGGCTTCATTCAGCTCCGGTTCCCAACGATCAAGGCGAGTTACATGATCCCCCATGTTGT
GCAAAAAAGCGGTTAGCTCCTTCGGTCCTCCGATCGTTGTCAGAAGTAAGTTGGCCGCAGTGTTATCACT
CATGGTTATGGCAGCACTGCATAATTCTCTTACTGTCATGCCATCCGTAAGATGCTTTTCTGTGACTGGT
GAGTACTCAACCAAGTCATTCTGAGAATAGTGTATGCGGCGACCGAGTTGCTCTTGCCCGGCGTCAATAC
GGGATAATACCGCGCCACATAGCAGAACTTTAAAAGTGCTCATCATTGGAAAACGTTCTTCGGGGCGAAA
ACTCTCAAGGATCTTACCGCTGTTGAGATCCAGTTCGATGTAACCCACTCGTGCACCCAACTGATCTTCA
GCATCTTTTACTTTCACCAGCGTTTCTGGGTGAGCAAAAACAGGAAGGCAAAATGCCGCAAAAAAGGGAA
TAAGGGCGACACGGAAATGTTGAATACTCATACTCTTCCTTTTTCAATATTATTGAAGCATTTATCAGGG
TTATTGTCTCATGAGCGGATACATATTTGAATGTATTTAGAAAAATAAACAAATAGGGGTTCCGCGCACA
TTTCCCCGAAAAGTGCCACCTGACGTCGACGGATCGGGAGATCTCCCGATCCCCTATGGTGCACTCTCAG
TACAATCTGCTCTGATGCCGCATAGTTAAGCCAGTATCTGCTCCCTGCTTGTGTGTTGGAGGTCGCTGAG
TAGTGCGCGAGCAAAATTTAAGCTACAACAAGGCAAGGCTTGACCGACAATTGCATGAAGAATCTGCTTA
GGGTTAGGCGTTTTGCGCTGCTTCGCGATGTACGGGCCAGATATACGCGTTGACATTGATTATTGACTAG
TTATTAATAGTAATCAATTACGGGGTCATTAGTTCATAGCCCATATATGGAGTTCCGCGTTACATAACTT
ACGGTAAATGGCCCGCCTGGCTGACCGCCCAACGACCCCCGCCCATTGACGTCAATAATGACGTATGTTC
CCATAGTAACGCCAATAGGGACTTTCCATTGACGTCAATGGGTGGAGTATTTACGGTAAACTGCCCACTT
GGCAGTACATCAAGTGTATCATATGCCAAGTACGCCCCCTATTGACGTCAATGACGGTAAATGGCCCGCC
TGGCATTATGCCCAGTACATGACCTTATGGGACTTTCCTACTTGGCAGTACATCTACGTATTAGTCATCG
CTATTACCATG
Features (pLannotate 1.2.2; 33 found; start..end, strand, type, name):
      1..200     +  promoter       CMV promoter: human cytomegalovirus (CMV) immediate early promoter
    218..398     +  LTR            5' LTR (truncated): truncated 5' long terminal repeat (LTR) from HIV-1
    445..570     +  misc_feature   HIV-1 Ψ: packaging signal of human immunodeficiency virus type 1
    554..917     +  CDS            HIV-1 gag (fragment): gag protein from human immunodeficiency virus 1; gag
   1063..1296    +  misc_feature   RRE: The Rev response element (RRE) of HIV-1 allows for Rev-dependent mRNA export from the nucleus to the cytoplasm.
   1673..1773    +  CDS            Rev (fragment): human immunodeficiency virus 1 (HIV-1) Rev protein; rev; enhances nuclear export of unspliced and incompletely spliced viral mRNAs
   1823..1940    +  misc_feature   cPPT/CTS: central polypurine tract and central termination sequence of HIV-1
   1991..2231    +  promoter       U6 promoter: RNA polymerase III promoter for human U6 snRNA
   2261..2336    +  misc_RNA       gRNA scaffold: guide RNA scaffold for the Streptococcus pyogenes CRISPR/Cas9 system
   2354..2372    +  CDS            small t antigen (fragment): SV40 (simian virus 40) small t antigen
   2398..2609    +  promoter       EF-1α core promoter: core promoter for human elongation factor EF-1α
   2634..6737    +  CDS            Cas9: Cas9 (Csn1) endonuclease from the Streptococcus pyogenes Type II CRISPR/Cas system generates RNA-guided double strand breaks in DNA
   6875..7472    +  CDS            PuroR (fragment): puromycin N-acetyltransferase; pac from Streptomyces; confers resistance to puromycin
   7488..8076    +  misc_feature   WPRE: woodchuck hepatitis virus posttranscriptional regulatory element
   8127..8146    +  misc_feature   cPPT/CTS (fragment): central polypurine tract and central termination sequence of HIV-1
   8148..8381    +  LTR            3' LTR (ΔU3): self-inactivating 3' long terminal repeat (LTR) from HIV-1
   8413..8637    +  polyA_signal   bGH poly(A) signal: bovine growth hormone polyadenylation signal
   8641..8662    +  promoter       SV40 promoter (fragment): SV40 enhancer and early promoter
   8683..9111    +  rep_origin     f1 ori (sequence partly withheld): f1 bacteriophage origin of replication; arrow indicates direction of (+) strand synthesis
   9125..9454    +  promoter       SV40 promoter: SV40 enhancer and early promoter
   9502..9549    +  promoter       EM7 promoter: synthetic bacterial promoter&nbsp
   9568..9942    +  CDS            BleoR: antibiotic-binding protein; Sh ble from Streptoalloteichus hindustanus; confers resistance to bleomycin, phleomycin, and Zeocin™
   9952..10077   +  CDS            ble (fragment): BLE_KLEPN - Experimental evidence at protein level: Swiss-Prot protein existence level 1. Binding protein with a strong affinity to the bleomycin family of antibiotics. Binds to CL990; an antimitotic-antibiotic compound. From Klebsiella pneumoniae.
  10072..10193   +  polyA_signal   SV40 poly(A) signal: SV40 polyadenylation signal
  10264..10286   -  protein_bind   lac operator (fragment): The lac repressor binds to the lac operator to inhibit transcription in E. coli. This inhibition can be relieved by adding lactose or isopropyl-β-D-thiogalactopyranoside (IPTG). lac repressor encoded by lacI
  10290..10320   -  promoter       lac promoter: promoter for the E. coli lac operon
  10335..10356   -  protein_bind   CAP binding site: CAP binding activates transcription in the presence of cAMP. E. coli catabolite activator protein
  10369..10461   -  CDS            lacI (fragment): lac repressor; lacI; The lac repressor binds to the lac operator to inhibit transcription in E. coli. This inhibition can be relieved by adding lactose or isopropyl-β-D-thiogalactopyranoside (IPTG).
  10644..11232   -  rep_origin     ori: high-copy-number ColE1/pMB1/pBR322/pUC origin of replication
  11403..12263   -  CDS            AmpR: β-lactamase; bla; confers resistance to ampicillin, carbenicillin, and related antibiotics
  12264..12368   -  promoter       AmpR promoter: bla
  12427..12479   -  misc_feature   bom (fragment): basis of mobility region from pBR322
  12634..13013   +  enhancer       CMV enhancer: human cytomegalovirus immediate early enhancer
