[The description below was written by a language model from this plasmid's Addgene catalogue record and pLannotate feature annotations shown in this document.]
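Description:
TOP2A sgRNA1 is a third-generation lentiviral CRISPR plasmid built on the LentiCRISPR v2 backbone, carrying a single guide RNA directed against human TOP2A (DNA topoisomerase II alpha). It is propagated in E. coli from a high-copy ColE1/pUC-type origin with ampicillin selection (AmpR). The backbone also contains an f1 origin and an SV40/EM7-driven bleomycin/Zeocin resistance cassette that lies outside the lentiviral region. The catalogue lists the empty backbone at 14,873 bp, whereas the sequenced record is 13,013 nt. This is consistent with loss of the backbone's filler fragment when the guide oligos were cloned into the BsmBI sites, which were destroyed in the process.

The transfer cassette is an all-in-one design. A CMV enhancer/promoter fused to a truncated HIV-1 5' LTR drives Tat-independent production of the viral genome in packaging cells. It is followed by the Ψ packaging signal, the RRE for Rev-dependent nuclear export, and the cPPT/CTS, which aids nuclear import. A human U6 Pol III promoter then transcribes the TOP2A spacer fused to the Streptococcus pyogenes gRNA scaffold. Downstream, an EF-1α core promoter expresses S. pyogenes Cas9, followed by puromycin N-acetyltransferase for selecting transduced mammalian cells. The linker between the two coding regions is not annotated in the feature table. A WPRE enhances transcript expression, and the ΔU3 3' LTR makes the integrated provirus self-inactivating.

The plasmid is used to make lentivirus that delivers Cas9 and the guide together, allowing knockout of TOP2A in human cells under puromycin selection. The associated publication concerns TRRAP depletion, senescence and mitotic gene regulation in liver cancer.
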