Addgene plasmid #138190: TOP2A sgRNA1
Purpose: 3rd generation lentiviral gRNA plasmid targeting human TOP2A
Depositing lab: Wen Xue. Depositing organization: University of Massachusetts, Worcester. Publication: Depletion of TRRAP induces p53-independent senescence in liver cancer by downregulating mitotic genes. Kwan SY, Sheel A, Song CQ, Zhang XO, Jiang T, Dang H, Cao Y, Ozata DM, Mou H, Yin H, Weng Z, Wang XW, Xue W. Hepatology. 2019 Jun 12. doi: 10.1002/hep.30807. PubMed 31188495.
Backbone
  Vector backbone: LentiCRISPR v2
  Backbone manufacturer: Feng Zhang (Addgene plasmid # 52961)
  Backbone size w/o insert (bp): 14873
  Vector type: Mammalian Expression, Lentiviral, CRISPR
  Selectable markers: Puromycin
Growth in bacteria
  Bacterial resistance: Ampicillin, 100 μg/mL
  Growth temperature: 37°C
  Growth strain: NEB Stable
  Copy number: High Copy
Gene/Insert
  Gene/Insert name: TOP2A
  gRNA/shRNA sequence: CACCgTGTACGCTTATCCTGACTGA
  Species: H. sapiens (human)
  GenBank ID: NG_027678.2 NM_001067.4
  Entrez Gene: TOP2A (a.k.a. TOP2, TOP2alpha, TOPIIA, TP2A)
  Promoter: U6
  Cloning method: Restriction Enzyme; 5′ cloning site BsmBI (destroyed during cloning); 3′ cloning site BsmB1 (destroyed during cloning)
  Sequencing primers: 5′ hU6-F (5'-GAGGGCCTATTTCCCATGATT-3')
Terms and licenses: Academic/Nonprofit Terms; Industry Terms: Not Available to Industry
How to cite: TOP2A sgRNA1 was a gift from Wen Xue (Addgene plasmid # 138190 ; http://n2t.net/addgene:138190 ; RRID:Addgene_138190)
